Addgene plasmid #81357: pDONR223_GPR141_p.Q224K
Purpose: Gateway Donor vector containing GPR141 , part of the Target Accelerator Plasmid Collection.
Depositing lab: Jesse Boehm & William Hahn & David Root. Depositing organization: Broad Institute. Publication: Systematic Functional Interrogation of Rare Cancer Variants Identifies Oncogenic Alleles. Kim E, Ilic N, Shrestha Y, Zou L, Kamburov A, Zhu C, Yang X, Lubonja R, Tran N, Nguyen C, Lawrence MS, Piccioni F, Bagul M, Doench JG, Chouinard CR, Wu X, Hogstrom L, Natoli T, Tamayo P, Horn H, Corsello SM, Lage K, Root DE, Subramanian A, Golub TR, Getz G, Boehm JS, Hahn WC. Cancer Discov. 2016 Jul;6(7):714-26. doi: 10.1158/2159-8290.CD-16-0160. Epub 2016 May 4. PubMed 27147599.
Backbone
  Vector backbone: pDONR223
  Backbone manufacturer: Invitrogen
  Backbone size w/o insert (bp): 2790
  Vector type: Gateway Entry vector
Growth in bacteria
  Bacterial resistance: Spectinomycin, 50 μg/mL
  Growth temperature: 37°C
  Growth strain: DH5alpha
  Copy number: High Copy
Gene/Insert
  Gene/Insert name: GPR141
  Species: H. sapiens (human)
  Mutation: Q224K
  GenBank ID: NM_181791.2
  Entrez Gene: GPR141 (a.k.a. PGR13)
  Promoter: None
  Cloning method: Gateway Cloning
  Sequencing primers: 5′ M13pUC-fwd; 3′ M13-Rev
Terms and licenses: Academic/Nonprofit Terms; Industry Terms: Not Available to Industry
Depositor comments: Closed state: stop codon immediately follows insert
How to cite: pDONR223_GPR141_p.Q224K was a gift from Jesse Boehm & William Hahn & David Root (Addgene plasmid # 81357 ; http://n2t.net/addgene:81357 ; RRID:Addgene_81357)
