[The description below was written by a language model from this plasmid's Addgene catalogue record and pLannotate feature annotations shown in this document.]
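Description:
pDONR223_GPR141_p.Q224K is a Gateway entry clone built on the Invitrogen pDONR223 backbone and carries a variant allele of the human orphan G protein-coupled receptor GPR141 (also known as PGR13). It belongs to the Target Accelerator Plasmid Collection, a set of clones made for systematic functional testing of rare cancer-associated variants. The plasmid is maintained in E. coli at high copy through a ColE1/pUC-type origin. Selection is with spectinomycin, conferred by the aadA aminoglycoside adenylyltransferase gene (SmR), which sits downstream of a class 1 integron Pc promoter fragment and a short remnant of a gentamicin resistance gene. The rrnB T1 and T2 terminators help insulate the cloning region from read-through transcription. Small lacZα and lacI fragments are annotated as backbone remnants.

The roughly 0.9 kb GPR141 open reading frame carries the Q224K substitution and is flanked by two attL recombination sites. The automated annotation labels both as attL3, but they act as the paired sites that allow directional transfer of the ORF into attR-containing destination vectors by an LR Clonase reaction. The insert is in the "closed" configuration, meaning a stop codon immediately follows the coding sequence, so the protein cannot be fused to a C-terminal tag supplied by a destination vector. The record lists no promoter for the insert. A T7 promoter is annotated just beyond the downstream attL site, pointing back toward the insert in antisense orientation, so it does not drive GPR141 expression. The construct is therefore a sequence-verified shuttle and storage clone, and the mutant receptor would be moved into expression vectors to compare it functionally with wild-type GPR141.
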