Features (pLannotate 1.2.2; 12 found; start..end, strand, type, name):
     38..74      -  CDS            lacZα (fragment): LacZα fragment of β-galactosidase; lacZ fragment
     91..186     +  protein_bind   attL3: mutant version of attL; recombination site for the Gateway® LR reaction LR Clonase™
    192..1106    +  CDS            GPR141: GP141_HUMAN - Also known as PGR13. Experimental evidence at protein level: Swiss-Prot protein existence level 1. Orphan receptor. From Homo sapiens (Human).
   1114..1209    -  protein_bind   attL3: mutant version of attL; recombination site for the Gateway® LR reaction LR Clonase™
   1228..1246    -  promoter       T7 promoter: promoter for bacteriophage T7 RNA polymerase
   1436..1459    +  promoter       Pc promoter (fragment): intI1 (promoter lies within the coding sequence); class 1 integron promoter
   1635..1691    +  CDS            GmR (fragment): gentamycin acetyltransferase; aacC1; confers resistance to gentamycin
   1698..2489    +  CDS            SmR: aminoglycoside adenylyltransferase (Murphy, 1985); aadA; confers resistance to spectinomycin and streptomycin
   2582..3170    +  rep_origin     ori: high-copy-number ColE1/pMB1/pBR322/pUC origin of replication
   3353..3445    +  CDS            lacI (fragment): lac repressor; lacI; The lac repressor binds to the lac operator to inhibit transcription in E. coli. This inhibition can be relieved by adding lactose or isopropyl-β-D-thiogalactopyranoside (IPTG).
   3500..3527    -  terminator     rrnB T2 terminator: transcription terminator T2 from the E. coli rrnB gene
   3659..3702    +  terminator     rrnB T1 terminator: Escherichia coli rrnB; transcription terminator T1 from the E. coli rrnB gene
>Addgene plasmid #81357 | pDONR223_GPR141_p.Q224K | addgene full sequence | sequence record 167768 | Addgene NGS Result
GGCAGTTCCCTACTCTCGCGTTAACGCTAGCATGGATGTTTTCCCAGTCACGACGTTGTAAAACGACGGC
CAGTCTTAAGCTCGGGCCCCAAATAATGATTTTATTTTGACTGATAGTGACCTGTTCGTTGCAACAAATT
GATGAGCAATGCTTTTTTATAATGCCAACTTTGTACAAAAAAGTTGGCACCATGCCTGGCCACAATACCT
CCAGGAATTCCTCTTGCGATCCTATAGTGACACCCCACTTAATCAGCCTCTACTTCATAGTGCTTATTGG
CGGGCTGGTGGGTGTCATTTCCATTCTTTTCCTCCTGGTGAAAATGAACACCCGGTCAGTGACCACCATG
GCGGTCATTAACTTGGTGGTGGTCCACAGCGTTTTTCTGCTGACAGTGCCATTTCGCTTGACCTACCTCA
TCAAGAAGACTTGGATGTTTGGGCTGCCCTTCTGCAAATTTGTGAGTGCCATGCTGCACATCCACATGTA
CCTCACGTTCCTATTCTATGTGGTGATCCTGGTCACCAGATACCTCATCTTCTTCAAGTGCAAAGACAAA
GTGGAATTCTACAGAAAACTGCATGCTGTGGCTGCCAGTGCTGGCATGTGGACGCTGGTGATTGTCATTG
TGGTACCCCTGGTTGTCTCCCGGTATGGAATCCATGAGGAATACAATGAGGAGCACTGTTTTAAATTTCA
CAAAGAGCTTGCTTACACATATGTGAAAATCATCAACTATATGATAGTCATTTTTGTCATAGCCGTTGCT
GTGATTCTGTTGGTCTTCCAGGTCTTCATCATTATGTTGATGGTGCAGAAGCTACGCCACTCTTTACTAT
CCCACCAGGAGTTCTGGGCTAAGCTGAAAAACCTATTTTTTATAGGGGTCATCCTTGTTTGTTTCCTTCC
CTACCAGTTCTTTAGGATCTATTACTTGAATGTTGTGACGCATTCCAATGCCTGTAACAGCAAGGTTGCA
TTTTATAACGAAATCTTCTTGAGTGTAACAGCAATTAGCTGCTATGATTTGCTTCTCTTTGTCTTTGGGG
GAAGCCATTGGTTTAAGCAAAAGATAATTGGCTTATGGAATTGTGTTTTGTGCCGTTGATTGCCAACTTT
CTTGTACAAAGTTGGCATTATAAGAAAGCATTGCTTATCAATTTGTTGCAACGAACAGGTCACTATCAGT
CAAAATAAAATCATTATTTGCCATCCAGCTGATATCCCCTATAGTGAGTCGTATTACATGGTCATAGCTG
TTTCCTGGCAGCTCTGGCCCGTGTCTCAAAATCTCTGATGTTACATTGCACAAGATAAAAATATATCATC
ATGCCTCCTCTAGACCAGCCAGGACAGAAATGCCTCGACTTCGCTGCTACCCAAGGTTGCCGGGTGACGC
ACACCGTGGAAACGGATGAAGGCACGAACCCAGTGGACATAAGCCTGTTCGGTTCGTAAGCTGTAATGCA
AGTAGCGTATGCGCTCACGCAACTGGTCCAGAACCTTGACCGAACGCAGCGGTGGTAACGGCGCAGTGGC
GGTTTTCATGGCTTGTTATGACTGTTTTTTTGGGGTACAGTCTATGCCTCGGGCATCCAAGCAGCAAGCG
CGTTACGCCGTGGGTCGATGTTTGATGTTATGGAGCAGCAACGATGTTACGCAGCAGGGCAGTCGCCCTA
AAACAAAGTTAAACATTATGAGGGAAGCGGTGATCGCCGAAGTATCGACTCAACTATCAGAGGTAGTTGG
CGTCATCGAGCGCCATCTCGAACCGACGTTGCTGGCCGTACATTTGTACGGCTCCGCAGTGGATGGCGGC
CTGAAGCCACACAGTGATATTGATTTGCTGGTTACGGTGACCGTAAGGCTTGATGAAACAACGCGGCGAG
CTTTGATCAACGACCTTTTGGAAACTTCGGCTTCCCCTGGAGAGAGCGAGATTCTCCGCGCTGTAGAAGT
CACCATTGTTGTGCACGACGACATCATTCCGTGGCGTTATCCAGCTAAGCGCGAACTGCAATTTGGAGAA
TGGCAGCGCAATGACATTCTTGCAGGTATCTTCGAGCCAGCCACGATCGACATTGATCTGGCTATCTTGC
TGACAAAAGCAAGAGAACATAGCGTTGCCTTGGTAGGTCCAGCGGCGGAGGAACTCTTTGATCCGGTTCC
TGAACAGGATCTATTTGAGGCGCTAAATGAAACCTTAACGCTATGGAACTCGCCGCCCGACTGGGCTGGC
GATGAGCGAAATGTAGTGCTTACGTTGTCCCGCATTTGGTACAGCGCAGTAACCGGCAAAATCGCGCCGA
AGGATGTCGCTGCCGACTGGGCAATGGAGCGCCTGCCGGCCCAGTATCAGCCCGTCATACTTGAAGCTAG
ACAGGCTTATCTTGGACAAGAAGAAGATCGCTTGGCCTCGCGCGCAGATCAGTTGGAAGAATTTGTCCAC
TACGTGAAAGGCGAGATCACCAAGGTAGTCGGCAAATAACCCTCGAGCCACCCATGACCAAAATCCCTTA
ACGTGAGTTACGCGTCGTTCCACTGAGCGTCAGACCCCGTAGAAAAGATCAAAGGATCTTCTTGAGATCC
TTTTTTTCTGCGCGTAATCTGCTGCTTGCAAACAAAAAAACCACCGCTACCAGCGGTGGTTTGTTTGCCG
GATCAAGAGCTACCAACTCTTTTTCCGAAGGTAACTGGCTTCAGCAGAGCGCAGATACCAAATACTGTTC
TTCTAGTGTAGCCGTAGTTAGGCCACCACTTCAAGAACTCTGTAGCACCGCCTACATACCTCGCTCTGCT
AATCCTGTTACCAGTGGCTGCTGCCAGTGGCGATAAGTCGTGTCTTACCGGGTTGGACTCAAGACGATAG
TTACCGGATAAGGCGCAGCGGTCGGGCTGAACGGGGGGTTCGTGCACACAGCCCAGCTTGGAGCGAACGA
CCTACACCGAACTGAGATACCTACAGCGTGAGCTATGAGAAAGCGCCACGCTTCCCGAAGGGAGAAAGGC
GGACAGGTATCCGGTAAGCGGCAGGGTCGGAACAGGAGAGCGCACGAGGGAGCTTCCAGGGGGAAACGCC
TGGTATCTTTATAGTCCTGTCGGGTTTCGCCACCTCTGACTTGAGCGTCGATTTTTGTGATGCTCGTCAG
GGGGGCGGAGCCTATGGAAAAACGCCAGCAACGCGGCCTTTTTACGGTTCCTGGCCTTTTGCTGGCCTTT
TGCTCACATGTTCTTTCCTGCGTTATCCCCTGATTCTGTGGATAACCGTATTACCGCCTTTGAGTGAGCT
GATACCGCTCGCCGCAGCCGAACGACCGAGCGCAGCGAGTCAGTGAGCGAGGAAGCGGAAGAGCGCCCAA
TACGCAAACCGCCTCTCCCCGCGCGTTGGCCGATTCATTAATGCAGCTGGCACGACAGGTTTCCCGACTG
GAAAGCGGGCAGTGAGCGCAACGCAATTAATACGCGTACCGCTAGCCAGGAAGAGTTTGTAGAAACGCAA
AAAGGCCATCCGTCAGGATGGCCTTCTGCTTAGTTTGATGCCTGGCAGTTTATGGCGGGCGTCCTGCCCG
CCACCCTCCGGGCCGTTGCTTCACAACGTTCAAATCCGCTCCCGGCGGATTTGTCCTACTCAGGAGAGCG
TTCACCGACAAACAACAGATAAAACGAAAGGCCCAGTCTTCCGACTGAGCCTTTCGTTTTATTTGATGCC
T
