>Addgene plasmid #81357 | pDONR223_GPR141_p.Q224K | depositor partial sequence | sequence record 154676 | Insert sequence
ATGCCTGGCCACAATACCTCCAGGAATTCCTCTTGCGATCCTATAGTGACACCCCACTTAATCAGCCTCT
ACTTCATAGTGCTTATTGGCGGGCTGGTGGGTGTCATTTCCATTCTTTTCCTCCTGGTGAAAATGAACAC
CCGGTCAGTGACCACCATGGCGGTCATTAACTTGGTGGTGGTCCACAGCGTTTTTCTGCTGACAGTGCCA
TTTCGCTTGACCTACCTCATCAAGAAGACTTGGATGTTTGGGCTGCCCTTCTGCAAATTTGTGAGTGCCA
TGCTGCACATCCACATGTACCTCACGTTCCTATTCTATGTGGTGATCCTGGTCACCAGATACCTCATCTT
CTTCAAGTGCAAAGACAAAGTGGAATTCTACAGAAAACTGCATGCTGTGGCTGCCAGTGCTGGCATGTGG
ACGCTGGTGATTGTCATTGTGGTACCCCTGGTTGTCTCCCGGTATGGAATCCATGAGGAATACAATGAGG
AGCACTGTTTTAAATTTCACAAAGAGCTTGCTTACACATATGTGAAAATCATCAACTATATGATAGTCAT
TTTTGTCATAGCCGTTGCTGTGATTCTGTTGGTCTTCCAGGTCTTCATCATTATGTTGATGGTGCAGAAG
CTACGCCACTCTTTACTATCCCACCAGGAGTTCTGGGCTAAGCTGAAAAACCTATTTTTTATAGGGGTCA
TCCTTGTTTGTTTCCTTCCCTACCAGTTCTTTAGGATCTATTACTTGAATGTTGTGACGCATTCCAATGC
CTGTAACAGCAAGGTTGCATTTTATAACGAAATCTTCTTGAGTGTAACAGCAATTAGCTGCTATGATTTG
CTTCTCTTTGTCTTTGGGGGAAGCCATTGGTTTAAGCAAAAGATAATTGGCTTATGGAATTGTGTTTTGT
GCCGT
